>Addgene plasmid #172416 | MAC-DPP4 | addgene full sequence | sequence record 340210 | Addgene NGS Result
GCATAGTTAAGCCAGTATCTGCTCCCTGCTTGTGTGTTGGAGGTCGCTGAGTAGTGCGCGAGCAAAATTT
AAGCTACAACAAGGCAAGGCTTGACCGACAATTGCATGAAGAATCTGCTTAGGGTTAGGCGTTTTGCGCT
GCTTCGCGATGTACGGGCCAGATATACGCGTTGACATTGATTATTGACTAGTTATTAATAGTAATCAATT
ACGGGGTCATTAGTTCATAGCCCATATATGGAGTTCCGCGTTACATAACTTACGGTAAATGGCCCGCCTG
GCTGACCGCCCAACGACCCCCGCCCATTGACGTCAATAATGACGTATGTTCCCATAGTAACGCCAATAGG
GACTTTCCATTGACGTCAATGGGTGGAGTATTTACGGTAAACTGCCCACTTGGCAGTACATCAAGTGTAT
CATATGCCAAGTACGCCCCCTATTGACGTCAATGACGGTAAATGGCCCGCCTGGCATTATGCCCAGTACA
TGACCTTATGGGACTTTCCTACTTGGCAGTACATCTACGTATTAGTCATCGCTATTACCATGGTGATGCG
GTTTTGGCAGTACATCAATGGGCGTGGATAGCGGTTTGACTCACGGGGATTTCCAAGTCTCCACCCCATT
GACGTCAATGGGAGTTTGTTTTGGCACCAAAATCAACGGGACTTTCCAAAATGTCGTAACAACTCCGCCC
CATTGACGCAAATGGGCGGTAGGCGTGTACGGTGGGAGGTCTATATAAGCAGAGCTCTCCCTATCAGTGA
TAGAGATCTCCCTATCAGTGATAGAGATCGTCGACGAGCTCGTTTAGTGAACCGTCAGATCGCCTGGAGA
CGCCATCCACGCTGTTTTGACCTCCATAGAAGACACCGGGACCGATCCAGCCTCCGGACTCTAGCGTTTA
AACTTAAGCTTGGTACCGAGCTCGGATCCACTAGTCCAGTGTGGTGGAATTCTGCAGATATCCAGCACAG
TGGCGGCCGCTCGAGACCATGAAGGACAACACCGTGCCCCTGAAGCTGATCGCCCTGCTGGCCAACGGCG
AGTTCCACTCTGGCGAGCAGCTGGGCGAGACACTGGGCATGAGCAGAGCCGCCATCAACAAGCACATCCA
GACCCTGCGGGACTGGGGCGTGGACGTGTTCACAGTGCCCGGCAAGGGCTACAGCCTGCCCGAGCCCATC
CAGCTGCTGAACGCCAAGCAGATCCTGGGCCAGCTGGATGGCGGATCTGTGGCCGTGCTGCCCGTGATCG
ACAGCACCAACCAGTATCTGCTCGACCGGATCGGCGAGCTGAAGTCCGGCGACGCCTGTATCGCCGAGTA
CCAGCAGGCCGGCAGAGGCGGCAGGGGCAGAAAGTGGTTCAGCCCCTTCGGCGCCAACCTGTACCTGAGC
ATGTTCTGGAGACTGGAACAGGGCCCAGCCGCCGCTATTGGCCTGAGCCTGGTCATCGGCATCGTGATGG
CCGAGGTGCTGCGGAAGCTGGGCGCCGACAAAGTGCGCGTGAAGTGGCCCAACGACCTGTATCTGCAGGA
CCGGAAGCTGGCCGGCATCCTGGTGGAACTGACCGGCAAAACAGGCGACGCCGCCCAGATCGTGATCGGC
GCTGGCATCAACATGGCCATGCGGCGGGTGGAAGAGAGCGTGGTCAACCAGGGCTGGATCACCCTGCAGG
AAGCCGGCATCAACCTGGACCGGAACACCCTGGCCGCCATGCTGATCAGAGAGCTGAGAGCCGCCCTGGA
ACTGTTCGAGCAGGAAGGCCTGGCCCCCTACCTGAGCAGATGGGAGAAGCTGGACAACTTCATCAACCGG
CCCGTGAAACTGATCATCGGCGACAAAGAGATCTTCGGCATCAGCCGGGGCATCGACAAGCAGGGGGCCC
TGCTCCTGGAACAGGACGGCATCATCAAGCCCTGGATGGGCGGCGAGATCAGCCTGCGGAGCGCCGAGAA
GTACCCATACGATGTTCCTGACTATGCCGGTACCGAGCTCGGATCCACCATGGCTAGCTGGAGCCACCCG
CAGTTCGAGAAAGGTGGAGGTTCCGGAGGTGGATCGGGAGGTGGATCGTGGAGCCACCCGCAGTTCGAAA
AAGCGGCCGATATCACAAGTTTGTACAAAAAAGCAGGCTACAAAATGAAGACACCGTGGAAGGTTCTTCT
GGGACTGCTGGGTGCTGCTGCGCTTGTCACCATCATCACCGTGCCCGTGGTTCTGCTGAACAAAGGCACA
GATGATGCTACAGCTGACAGTCGCAAAACTTACACTCTAACTGATTACTTAAAAAATACTTATAGACTGA
AGTTATACTCCTTAAGATGGATTTCAGATCATGAATATCTCTACAAACAAGAAAATAATATCTTGGTATT
CAATGCTGAATATGGAAACAGCTCAGTTTTCTTGGAGAACAGTACATTTGATGAGTTTGGACATTCTATC
AATGATTATTCAATATCTCCTGATGGGCAGTTTATTCTCTTAGAATACAACTACGTGAAGCAATGGAGGC
ATTCCTACACAGCTTCATATGACATTTATGATTTAAATAAAAGGCAGCTGATTACAGAAGAGAGGATTCC
AAACAACACACAGTGGGTCACATGGTCACCAGTGGGTCATAAATTGGCATATGTTTGGAACAATGACATT
TATGTTAAAATTGAACCAAATTTACCAAGTTACAGAATCACATGGACGGGGAAAGAAGATATAATATATA
ATGGAATAACTGACTGGGTTTATGAAGAGGAAGTCTTCAGTGCCTACTCTGCTCTGTGGTGGTCTCCAAA
CGGCACTTTTTTAGCATATGCCCAATTTAACGACACAGAAGTCCCACTTATTGAATACTCCTTCTACTCT
GATGAGTCACTGCAGTACCCAAAGACTGTACGGGTTCCATATCCAAAGGCAGGAGCTGTGAATCCAACTG
TAAAGTTCTTTGTTGTAAATACAGACTCTCTCAGCTCAGTCACCAATGCAACTTCCATACAAATCACTGC
TCCTGCTTCTATGTTGATAGGGGATCACTACTTGTGTGATGTGACATGGGCAACACAAGAAAGAATTTCT
TTGCAGTGGCTCAGGAGGATTCAGAACTATTCGGTCATGGATATTTGTGACTATGATGAATCCAGTGGAA
GATGGAACTGCTTAGTGGCACGGCAACACATTGAAATGAGTACTACTGGCTGGGTTGGAAGATTTAGGCC
TTCAGAACCTCATTTTACCCTTGATGGTAATAGCTTCTACAAGATCATCAGCAATGAAGAAGGTTACAGA
CACATTTGCTATTTCCAAATAGATAAAAAAGACTGCACATTTATTACAAAAGGCACCTGGGAAGTCATCG
GGATAGAAGCTCTAACCAGTGATTATCTATACTACATTAGTAATGAATATAAAGGAATGCCAGGAGGAAG
GAATCTTTATAAAATCCAACTTAGTGACTATACAAAAGTGACATGCCTCAGTTGTGAGCTGAATCCGGAA
AGGTGTCAGTACTATTCTGTGTCATTCAGTAAAGAGGCGAAGTATTATCAGCTGAGATGTTCCGGTCCTG
GTCTGCCCCTCTATACTCTACACAGCAGCGTGAATGATAAAGGGCTGAGAGTCCTGGAAGACAATTCAGC
TTTGGATAAAATGCTGCAGAATGTCCAGATGCCCTCCAAAAAACTGGACTTCATTATTTTGAATGAAACA
AAATTTTGGTATCAGATGATCTTGCCTCCTCATTTTGATAAATCCAAGAAATATCCTCTACTATTAGATG
TGTATGCAGGCCCATGTAGTCAAAAAGCAGACACTGTCTTCAGACTGAACTGGGCCACTTACCTTGCAAG
CACAGAAAACATTATAGTAGCTAGCTTTGATGGCAGAGGAAGTGGTTACCAAGGAGATAAGATCATGCAT
GCAATCAACAGAAGACTGGGAACATTTGAAGTTGAAGATCAAATTGAAGCAGCCAGACAATTTTCAAAAA
TGGGATTTGTGGACAACAAACGAATTGCAATTTGGGGCTGGTCATATGGAGGGTACGTAACCTCAATGGT
CCTGGGATCGGGAAGTGGCGTGTTCAAGTGTGGAATAGCCGTGGCGCCTGTATCCCGGTGGGAGTACTAT
GACTCAGTGTACACAGAACGTTACATGGGTCTCCCAACTCCAGAAGACAACCTTGACCATTACAGAAATT
CAACAGTCATGAGCAGAGCTGAAAATTTTAAACAAGTTGAGTACCTCCTTATTCATGGAACAGCAGATGA
TAACGTTCACTTTCAGCAGTCAGCTCAGATCTCCAAAGCCCTGGTCGATGTTGGAGTGGATTTCCAGGCA
ATGTGGTATACTGATGAAGACCATGGAATAGCTAGCAGCACAGCACACCAACATATATATACCCACATGA
GCCACTTCATAAAACAATGTTTCTCTTTACCTTAGAACCCAGCTTTCTTGTACAAAGTGGTGACGTAAGC
TAGGGGCCCGTTTAAACCCGCTGATCAGCCTCGACTGTGCCTTCTAGTTGCCAGCCATCTGTTGTTTGCC
CCTCCCCCGTGCCTTCCTTGACCCTGGAAGGTGCCACTCCCACTGTCCTTTCCTAATAAAATGAGGAAAT
TGCATCGCATTGTCTGAGTAGGTGTCATTCTATTCTGGGGGGTGGGGTGGGGCAGGACAGCAAGGGGGAG
GATTGGGAAGACAATAGCAGGCATGCTGGGGATGCGGTGGGCTCTATGGCTTCTGAGGCGGAAAGAACCA
GCTGGGGCTCTAGGGGGTATCCCC
[124 nt withheld, positions 4785-4908]
C
[91 nt withheld, positions 4910-5000]
AGGGTGATGGTTCACGTACCTAGAAGTTCCTATTCCGAAGTTCCTATTCTCTAGAAAGTATAGGAACTTC
CTTGGCCAAAAAGCCTGAACTCACCGCGACGTCTGTCGAGAAGTTTCTGATCGAAAAGTTCGACAGCGTC
TCCGACCTGATGCAGCTCTCGGAGGGCGAAGAATCTCGTGCTTTCAGCTTCGATGTAGGAGGGCGTGGAT
ATGTCCTGCGGGTAAATAGCTGCGCCGATGGTTTCTACAAAGATCGTTATGTTTATCGGCACTTTGCATC
GGCCGCGCTCCCGATTCCGGAAGTGCTTGACATTGGGGAATTCAGCGAGAGCCTGACCTATTGCATCTCC
CGCCGTGCACAGGGTGTCACGTTGCAAGACCTGCCTGAAACCGAACTGCCCGCTGTTCTGCAGCCGGTCG
CGGAGGCCATGGATGCGATCGCTGCGGCCGATCTTAGCCAGACGAGCGGGTTCGGCCCATTCGGACCGCA
AGGAATCGGTCAATACACTACATGGCGTGATTTCATATGCGCGATTGCTGATCCCCATGTGTATCACTGG
CAAACTGTGATGGACGACACCGTCAGTGCGTCCGTCGCGCAGGCTCTCGATGAGCTGATGCTTTGGGCCG
AGGACTGCCCCGAAGTCCGGCACCTCGTGCACGCGGATTTCGGCTCCAACAATGTCCTGACGGACAATGG
CCGCATAACAGCGGTCATTGACTGGAGCGAGGCGATGTTCGGGGATTCCCAATACGAGGTCGCCAACATC
TTCTTCTGGAGGCCGTGGTTGGCTTGTATGGAGCAGCAGACGCGCTACTTCGAGCGGAGGCATCCGGAGC
TTGCAGGATCGCCGCGGCTCCGGGCGTATATGCTCCGCATTGGTCTTGACCAACTCTATCAGAGCTTGGT
TGACGGCAATTTCGATGATGCAGCTTGGGCGCAGGGTCGATGCGACGCAATCGTCCGATCCGGAGCCGGG
ACTGTCGGGCGTACACAAATCGCCCGCAGAAGCGCGGCCGTCTGGACCGATGGCTGTGTAGAAGTACTCG
CCGATAGTGGAAACCGACGCCCCAGCACTCGTCCGAGGGCAAAGGAATAGCACGTACTACGAGATTTCGA
TTCCACCGCCGCCTTCTATGAAAGGTTGGGCTTCGGAATCGTTTTCCGGGACGCCGGCTGGATGATCCTC
CAGCGCGGGGATCTCATGCTGGAGTTCTTCGCCCACCCCAACTTGTTTATTGCAGCTTATAATGGTTACA
AATAAAGCAATAGCATCACAAATTTCACAAATAAAGCATTTTTTTCACTGCATTCTAGTTGTGGTTTGTC
CAAACTCATCAATGTATCTTATCATGTCTGTATACCGTCGACCTCTAGCTAGAGCTTGGCGTAATCATGG
TCATAGCTGTTTCCTGTGTGAAATTGTTATCCGCTCACAATTCCACACAACATACGAGCCGGAAGCATAA
AGTGTAAAGCCTGGGGTGCCTAATGAGTGAGCTAACTCACATTAATTGCGTTGCGCTCACTGCCCGCTTT
CCAGTCGGGAAACCTGTCGTGCCAGCTGCATTAATGAATCGGCCAACGCGCGGGGAGAGGCGGTTTGCGT
ATTGGGCGCTCTTCCGCTTCCTCGCTCACTGACTCGCTGCGCTCGGTCGTTCGGCTGCGGCGAGCGGTAT
CAGCTCACTCAAAGGCGGTAATACGGTTATCCACAGAATCAGGGGATAACGCAGGAAAGAACATGTGAGC
AAAAGGCCAGCAAAAGGCCAGGAACCGTAAAAAGGCCGCGTTGCTGGCGTTTTTCCATAGGCTCCGCCCC
CCTGACGAGCATCACAAAAATCGACGCTCAAGTCAGAGGTGGCGAAACCCGACAGGACTATAAAGATACC
AGGCGTTTCCCCCTGGAAGCTCCCTCGTGCGCTCTCCTGTTCCGACCCTGCCGCTTACCGGATACCTGTC
CGCCTTTCTCCCTTCGGGAAGCGTGGCGCTTTCTCATAGCTCACGCTGTAGGTATCTCAGTTCGGTGTAG
GTCGTTCGCTCCAAGCTGGGCTGTGTGCACGAACCCCCCGTTCAGCCCGACCGCTGCGCCTTATCCGGTA
ACTATCGTCTTGAGTCCAACCCGGTAAGACACGACTTATCGCCACTGGCAGCAGCCACTGGTAACAGGAT
TAGCAGAGCGAGGTATGTAGGCGGTGCTACAGAGTTCTTGAAGTGGTGGCCTAACTACGGCTACACTAGA
AGAACAGTATTTGGTATCTGCGCTCTGCTGAAGCCAGTTACCTTCGGAAAAAGAGTTGGTAGCTCTTGAT
CCGGCAAACAAACCACCGCTGGTAGCGGTGGTTTTTTTGTTTGCAAGCAGCAGATTACGCGCAGAAAAAA
AGGATCTCAAGAAGATCCTTTGATCTTTTCTACGGGGTCTGACGCTCAGTGGAACGAAAACTCACGTTAA
GGGATTTTGGTCATGAGATTATCAAAAAGGATCTTCACCTAGATCCTTTTAAATTAAAAATGAAGTTTTA
AATCAATCTAAAGTATATATGAGTAAACTTGGTCTGACAGTTACCAATGCTTAATCAGTGAGGCACCTAT
CTCAGCGATCTGTCTATTTCGTTCATCCATAGTTGCCTGACTCCCCGTCGTGTAGATAACTACGATACGG
GAGGGCTTACCATCTGGCCCCAGTGCTGCAATGATACCGCGAGACCCACGCTCACCGGCTCCAGATTTAT
CAGCAATAAACCAGCCAGCCGGAAGGGCCGAGCGCAGAAGTGGTCCTGCAACTTTATCCGCCTCCATCCA
GTCTATTAATTGTTGCCGGGAAGCTAGAGTAAGTAGTTCGCCAGTTAATAGTTTGCGCAACGTTGTTGCC
ATTGCTACAGGCATCGTGGTGTCACGCTCGTCGTTTGGTATGGCTTCATTCAGCTCCGGTTCCCAACGAT
CAAGGCGAGTTACATGATCCCCCATGTTGTGCAAAAAAGCGGTTAGCTCCTTCGGTCCTCCGATCGTTGT
CAGAAGTAAGTTGGCCGCAGTGTTATCACTCATGGTTATGGCAGCACTGCATAATTCTCTTACTGTCATG
CCATCCGTAAGATGCTTTTCTGTGACTGGTGAGTACTCAACCAAGTCATTCTGAGAATAGTGTATGCGGC
GACCGAGTTGCTCTTGCCCGGCGTCAATACGGGATAATACCGCGCCACATAGCAGAACTTTAAAAGTGCT
CATCATTGGAAAACGTTCTTCGGGGCGAAAACTCTCAAGGATCTTACCGCTGTTGAGATCCAGTTCGATG
TAACCCACTCGTGCACCCAACTGATCTTCAGCATCTTTTACTTTCACCAGCGTTTCTGGGTGAGCAAAAA
CAGGAAGGCAAAATGCCGCAAAAAAGGGAATAAGGGCGACACGGAAATGTTGAATACTCATACTCTTCCT
TTTTCAATATTATTGAAGCATTTATCAGGGTTATTGTCTCATGAGCGGATACATATTTGAATGTATTTAG
AAAAATAAACAAATAGGGGTTCCGCGCACATTTCCCCGAAAAGTGCCACCTGACGTCGACGGATCGGGAG
ATCTCCCGATCCCCTATGGTGCACTCTCAGTACAATCTGCTCTGATGCC
Features (pLannotate 1.2.2; 27 found; start..end, strand, type, name):
    173..552     +  enhancer       CMV enhancer: human cytomegalovirus immediate early enhancer
    553..756     +  promoter       CMV promoter: human cytomegalovirus (CMV) immediate early promoter
    758..777     +  promoter       PLtetO-1 promoter (fragment): modified phage lambda PL promoter with tet operator sites (Lutz and Bujard, 1997)
    779..798     +  promoter       PLtetO-1 promoter (fragment): modified phage lambda PL promoter with tet operator sites (Lutz and Bujard, 1997)
    806..839     +  promoter       TRE3GV promoter (fragment): 3rd-generation Tet-responsive promoter that can be activated by binding of Tet-On® 3G, optimized for retroviral and lentiviral vectors
    999..1961    +  CDS            birA: BIRA_ECOLI - Also known as bioR, dhbB. Experimental evidence at protein level: Swiss-Prot protein existence level 1. Acts both as a biotin--[acetyl-CoA-carboxylase] ligase and a biotin-operon repressor. In the presence of ATP, BirA activates biotin to form the BirA-biotinyl-5'-adenylate (BirA-bio-5'-AMP or holoBirA) complex. HoloBirA can either transfer the biotinyl moiety to the biotin carboxyl carrier protein (BCCP) subunit of acetyl-CoA carboxylase, or bind to the biotin operator site and inhibit transcription of the operon. From Escherichia coli (strain K12).
   1962..1987    +  CDS            3xHA (fragment): three tandem HA epitope tags
   2019..2038    +  CDS            Strep-Tag II (fragment): peptide that binds Strep-Tactin®, an engineered form of streptavidin
   2079..2101    +  CDS            Strep-Tag II (fragment): peptide that binds Strep-Tactin®, an engineered form of streptavidin
   2115..2139    +  protein_bind   attB1: mutant version of attB; recombination site for the Gateway® BP reaction BP Clonase™
   2145..4442    +  CDS            DPP4: DPP4_HUMAN - Also known as ADCP2, CD26. Experimental evidence at protein level: Swiss-Prot protein existence level 1. (Microbial infection) Acts as a receptor for human coronavirus MERS-CoV-2. From Homo sapiens (Human).
   4447..4471    -  protein_bind   attB2: mutant version of attB; recombination site for the Gateway® BP reaction BP Clonase™
   4515..4739    +  polyA_signal   bGH poly(A) signal: bovine growth hormone polyadenylation signal
   4743..4764    +  promoter       SV40 promoter (fragment): SV40 enhancer and early promoter
   4785..5018    +  rep_origin     f1 ori (fragment) (sequence partly withheld): f1 bacteriophage origin of replication; arrow indicates direction of (+) strand synthesis
   5023..5070    +  protein_bind   FRT: FLP-mediated recombination occurs in the 8-bp core sequence TCTAGAAA (Turan and Bode, 2011). FLP recombinase from the Saccharomyces cerevisiae 2μ plasmid
   5078..6100    +  CDS            HygR: aminoglycoside phosphotransferase from E. coli; aph(4)-Ia; confers resistance to hygromycin
   6110..6235    +  CDS            ble (fragment): BLE_KLEPN - Experimental evidence at protein level: Swiss-Prot protein existence level 1. Binding protein with a strong affinity to the bleomycin family of antibiotics. Binds to CL990; an antimitotic-antibiotic compound. From Klebsiella pneumoniae.
   6230..6351    +  polyA_signal   SV40 poly(A) signal: SV40 polyadenylation signal
   6424..6440    -  protein_bind   lac operator: The lac repressor binds to the lac operator to inhibit transcription in E. coli. This inhibition can be relieved by adding lactose or isopropyl-β-D-thiogalactopyranoside (IPTG). lac repressor encoded by lacI
   6448..6478    -  promoter       lac promoter: promoter for the E. coli lac operon
   6493..6514    -  protein_bind   CAP binding site: CAP binding activates transcription in the presence of cAMP. E. coli catabolite activator protein
   6527..6619    -  CDS            lacI (fragment): lac repressor; lacI; The lac repressor binds to the lac operator to inhibit transcription in E. coli. This inhibition can be relieved by adding lactose or isopropyl-β-D-thiogalactopyranoside (IPTG).
   6802..7390    -  rep_origin     ori: high-copy-number ColE1/pMB1/pBR322/pUC origin of replication
   7561..8421    -  CDS            AmpR: β-lactamase; bla; confers resistance to ampicillin, carbenicillin, and related antibiotics
   8422..8526    -  promoter       AmpR promoter: bla
   8585..18      -  misc_feature   bom (fragment) (across the origin): basis of mobility region from pBR322
