[The description below was written by a language model from this plasmid's Addgene catalogue record and pLannotate feature annotations shown in this document.]
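Description:
MAC-DPP4 is a mammalian expression plasmid built on the MAC-tag-N Gateway destination backbone, carrying human dipeptidyl peptidase 4 (DPP4, also known as CD26) fused at its N-terminus to the MAC-tag. In the annotated sequence the tag region comprises a birA-derived biotin ligase coding sequence followed by an HA epitope and two Strep-Tag II motifs. This combination allows both proximity-dependent biotinylation and Strep-based affinity purification of the same bait, with HA available for detection. The DPP4 open reading frame sits between attB1 and attB2 sites left by Gateway recombination. It is transcribed from the CMV enhancer/promoter and terminated by the bGH polyadenylation signal. Short tet operator-like fragments annotated directly downstream of the CMV promoter suggest that expression can be tetracycline-regulated in cells expressing the Tet repressor, although the catalogue entry does not state this.

Downstream of the expression cassette lies an FRT site placed immediately before a hygromycin resistance gene, which is followed by an SV40 poly(A) signal. No complete promoter is annotated in front of HygR. This layout is typical of FLP-mediated integration vectors, where recombination into a genomic FRT landing site brings the marker under a resident promoter, so hygromycin selects for single-copy stable integrants. In bacteria the plasmid is maintained through a high-copy ColE1/pUC-type origin and ampicillin resistance. The partial f1 ori, lac and ble fragments appear to be backbone remnants. The stated purpose is MAC-tagged gene expression, and the construct was deposited in connection with a study of SARS-CoV-2–host protein interactions, which fits use of tagged DPP4 as a bait for interactome mapping.
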