Addgene plasmid #172416: MAC-DPP4
Purpose: MAC-tagged gene expression
Depositing lab: Markku Varjosalo. Depositing organization: University of Helsinki, Institute of Biotechnology. Publication: SARS-CoV-2-host proteome interactions for antiviral drug discovery. Liu X, Huuskonen S, Laitinen T, Redchuk T, Bogacheva M, Salokas K, Pohner I, Ohman T, Tonduru AK, Hassinen A, Gawriyski L, Keskitalo S, Vartiainen MK, Pietiainen V, Poso A, Varjosalo M. Mol Syst Biol. 2021 Nov;17(11):e10396. doi: 10.15252/msb.202110396. PubMed 34709727.
Backbone
  Vector backbone: MAC-tag-N
  Vector type: Mammalian Expression
  Selectable markers: Hygromycin
Growth in bacteria
  Bacterial resistance: Ampicillin, 100 μg/mL
  Growth temperature: 37°C
  Growth strain: DH5alpha
  Copy number: Unknown
Gene/Insert
  Gene/Insert name: Dipeptidyl peptidase 4 (alt name: DPP4)
  Species: H. sapiens (human)
  Entrez Gene: DPP4 (a.k.a. ADABP, ADCP2, CD26, DPPIV, TP103)
  Promoter: CMV promoter
  Tag / fusion protein: MAC-tag (N terminal on backbone)
  Cloning method: Gateway Cloning
  Sequencing primers: 5′ CMVfor :CGCAAATGGGCGGTAGGCGTG; 3′ pCR3.1-BGHrev: TAGAAGGCACAGTCGAGG
Terms and licenses: Academic/Nonprofit Terms; Industry Terms
How to cite: MAC-DPP4 was a gift from Markku Varjosalo (Addgene plasmid # 172416 ; http://n2t.net/addgene:172416 ; RRID:Addgene_172416)
